Addgene plasmid #236995: NanoLuc-FBXO42 Vector
Depositing lab: Promega Corporation.
Backbone
  Vector backbone: pFN31K Nluc CMV-neo Flexi(R) Vector
  Vector type: Mammalian Expression
  Selectable markers: Neomycin (select with G418)
Growth in bacteria
  Bacterial resistance: Kanamycin, 50 μg/mL
  Growth temperature: 37°C
  Growth strain: DH5alpha
  Copy number: High Copy
Gene/Insert
  Gene/Insert name: FBXO42
  Species: H. sapiens (human)
  Mutation: None
  Entrez Gene: FBXO42 (a.k.a. Fbx42, JFK)
  Promoter: CMV
  Tag / fusion protein: NanoLuc (R) (N terminal on backbone)
  Cloning method: Other
How to cite: NanoLuc-FBXO42 Vector was a gift from Promega Corporation (Addgene plasmid # 236995 ; http://n2t.net/addgene:236995 ; RRID:Addgene_236995)
