[The description below was written by a language model from this plasmid's Addgene catalogue record and pLannotate feature annotations shown in this document.]
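Description:
NanoLuc-FBXO42 Vector is a mammalian expression plasmid built on the pFN31K Nluc CMV-neo Flexi Vector backbone. It encodes human FBXO42 (also known as Fbx42 or JFK) fused at its N terminus to NanoLuc luciferase, with no mutations recorded in the insert. The 6,907 nt plasmid is propagated in E. coli at high copy from a ColE1/pUC-type origin. An adjacent cer region helps keep the plasmid monomeric. One neo (nptII) cassette provides both selections. An SV40 enhancer/early promoter sits upstream of a fragment of the bacterial EM7 promoter, so the same gene confers kanamycin resistance in bacteria and G418 resistance in mammalian cells. A synthetic poly(A) signal follows this cassette.

The expression unit starts with the CMV immediate-early enhancer and promoter, followed by a chimeric β-globin/immunoglobulin intron that generally improves transcript processing and expression. A T7 promoter lies just upstream of the coding region, which would also permit in vitro transcription. The human codon-optimized Nluc coding sequence comes next, and the FBXO42 open reading frame follows after a short gap, running across the numbering origin of the circular sequence. An SV40 poly(A) signal is annotated downstream. Several short fragment hits (SET1, T7 terminator, M13 ori, bom, tnpA, large T antigen) appear to be backbone remnants or partial matches rather than functional parts.

FBXO42 is the substrate-recognition subunit of an SCF-type E3 ubiquitin ligase that targets p53 for ubiquitination and degradation. The record does not state a specific application. N-terminal NanoLuc fusions of this kind are commonly used as luminescent reporters of protein abundance, or as energy donors in bioluminescence resonance energy transfer assays of protein interactions and ligand engagement in living cells.
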