Features (pLannotate 1.2.2; 20 found; start..end, strand, type, name):
   1563..1618    +  misc_feature   MCS: pUC18/19 multiple cloning site
   1625..1674    +  CDS            SET1 (fragment): solubility-enhancement tag derived from T7 phage gene 10B
   1682..1701    +  terminator     T7 terminator (fragment): transcription terminator for bacteriophage T7 RNA polymerase
   1723..1844    -  polyA_signal   SV40 poly(A) signal: SV40 polyadenylation signal
   1867..1935    -  CDS            large T antigen (fragment): large T antigen from SV40 (simian virus 40)
   1940..1972    +  rep_origin     M13 ori (fragment): M13 bacteriophage origin of replication; arrow indicates direction of (+) strand synthesis
   1973..2024    -  misc_feature   bom (fragment): basis of mobility region from pBR322
   2089..2446    +  promoter       SV40 promoter: SV40 enhancer and early promoter
   2461..2488    +  promoter       EM7 promoter (fragment): synthetic bacterial promoter&nbsp
   2527..3318    +  CDS            neo: KKA2_KLEPN - Also known as kan, nptII. Experimental evidence at protein level: Swiss-Prot protein existence level 1. Resistance to kanamycin, neomycin, paromomycin, ribostamycin, butirosin and gentamicin B. From Klebsiella pneumoniae.
   3385..3433    +  polyA_signal   poly(A) signal: synthetic polyadenylation signal
   3454..3543    -  CDS            tnpA (fragment): TN5P_ECOLX - Also known as tnp. Experimental evidence at protein level: Swiss-Prot protein existence level 1. Mediates transposition of transposon Tn5 by a 'cut and paste' mechanism. First, the monomeric transposase binds the 19 bp inverted DNA repeats flanking the transposon. Then, dimerization of the DNA- bound transposase creates a synaptic DNA complex. After nicking of the first DNA strand, excision of the transposon proceeds through a series of intermediates. The transposase then mediates the insertion of the transposon at a new site by strand transfer. The activity of the wild- type tran
   3672..4260    -  rep_origin     ori: high-copy-number ColE1/pMB1/pBR322/pUC origin of replication
   4376..4659    +  misc_feature   cer region: ColE1-derived recombination site that helps to maintain plasmids as monomers
   4852..5229    +  enhancer       CMV enhancer: human cytomegalovirus immediate early enhancer
   5231..5430    +  promoter       CMV promoter: human cytomegalovirus (CMV) immediate early promoter
   5569..5701    +  intron         chimeric intron: chimera between introns from human β-globin and immunoglobulin heavy chain genes
   5745..5763    +  promoter       T7 promoter: promoter for bacteriophage T7 RNA polymerase
   5777..6289    +  CDS            Nluc: NanoLuc® luciferase human codon-optimized
   6311..1554    +  CDS            FBXO42 (across the origin): FBX42_HUMAN - Also known as FBX42, JFK, KIAA1332. Experimental evidence at protein level: Swiss-Prot protein existence level 1. Substrate-recognition component of some SCF (SKP1-CUL1-F-box protein)-type E3 ubiquitin ligase complex. Specifically recognizes p53/TP53, promoting its ubiquitination and degradation. From Homo sapiens (Human).
>Addgene plasmid #236995 | NanoLuc-FBXO42 Vector | addgene full sequence | sequence record 471658 | Addgene NGS Result
CTACACCAGCCAGAGAGATTCTTTGATGAAATACACACTTACTCACCCTCTAAAAATTGGTGGAACTGCA
TTGTGACAACCCATGGGCCACCTCCCATGGCTGGCCACTCCTCCTGTGTGATAGATGATAAAATGATTGT
CTTTGGTGGCTCTTTAGGATCCCGGCAAATGAGCAATGATGTCTGGGTCCTTGACCTTGAGCAGTGGGCG
TGGTCCAAGCCGAACATCTCTGGCCCCAGTCCTCATCCTCGAGGTGGCCAATCTCAGATTGTCATAGATG
ATGCAACTATCTTAATCCTCGGAGGGTGTGGCGGTCCCAATGCTCTATTCAAGGATGCTTGGTTGTTGCA
CATGCATTCTGGTCCTTGGGCCTGGCAGCCACTCAAGGTAGAAAATGAAGAGCATGGGGCCCCAGAACTG
TGGTGCCATCCAGCTTGCCGGGTGGGACAGTGTGTGGTGGTCTTCAGCCAGGCTCCTAGTGGGAGAGCCC
CACTCAGCCCCAGTTTGAACTCTCGCCCATCACCTATCAGTGCCACTCCTCCAGCTCTCGTTCCTGAAAC
CCGAGAGTACCGCTCTCAGTCTCCAGTAAGAAGCATGGATGAAGCTCCTTGTGTTAACGGCCGCTGGGGA
ACACTGAGACCCAGGGCTCAAAGGCAGACTCCTTCAGGTTCCCGGGAAGGGAGCCTTTCCCCAGCCAGAG
GAGACGGCTCTCCTATCCTCAATGGTGGGAGTTTGTCTCCAGGAACGGCAGCTGTGGGTGGCTCTTCTTT
GGACAGTCCTGTACAGGCCATATCTCCAAGTACTCCATCTGCTCCTGAAGGATACGACCTGAAAATAGGA
CTTTCTTTGGCCCCCCGACGAGGATCACTACCAGATCAGAAAGATCTGAGATTAGGATCCATAGATCTGA
ATTGGGATCTGAAACCCGCTTCCAGTAGTAATCCCATGGATGGCATGGACAATAGGACAGTTGGGGGAAG
TATGAGACACCCTCCTGAACAGACAAATGGTGTGCATACCCCACCTCACGTGGCCAGTGCCCTTGCAGGG
GCCGTCTCCCCAGGTGCCCTGCGTCGGAGTCTGGAAGCCATCAAAGCGATGTCCTCCAAAGGCCCCTCGG
CCTCTGCAGCACTAAGTCCTCCTCTTGGGTCTTCTCCAGGCTCTCCTGGGAGCCAGAGTTTGAGCAGTGG
AGAAACAGTGCCCATCCCTCGCCCAGGGCCTGCCCAAGGAGATGGACATTCCTTACCTCCCATTGCTCGC
CGCCTGGGCCACCACCCTCCACAGTCCCTAAATGTTGGCAAACCCCTATACCAGAGTATGAACTGCAAGC
CCATGCAGATGTACGTGCTGGACATTAAAGACACCAAGGAGAAGGGGCGGGTCAAATGGAAAGTATTTAA
TAGCAGTTCTGTGGTTGGACCTCCTGAAACCAGCCTGCATACCGTGGTACAAGGCAGGGGTGAACTCATC
ATATTTGGAGGACTCATGGACAAGAAACAGAATGTGAAGTACTATCCAAAAACAAACGCCTTGTACTTTG
TACGAGCAAAGAGAGTTTAAACGAATTCGGGCTCGGTACCCGGGGATCCTCTAGAGTCGACCTGCAGGCA
TGCAAGCTGATCCGGCTGCTAACAAAGCCCGAAAGGAAGCTGAGTTGGCTGCTGCCACCGCTGAGCAATA
ACTAGCATAACCCCTTGGGGCGGCCGCTTCGAGCAGACATGATAAGATACATTGATGAGTTTGGACAAAC
CACAACTAGAATGCAGTGAAAAAAATGCTTTATTTGTGAAATTTGTGATGCTATTGCTTTATTTGTAACC
ATTATAAGCTGCAATAAACAAGTTAACAACAACAATTGCATTCATTTTATGTTTCAGGTTCAGGGGGAGA
TGTGGGAGGTTTTTTTAAGCAAGTAAAACCTCTACAAATGTGGTAAAATCGAATTTTAACAAAATATTAA
CGCTTACAATTTCCTGATGCGGTATTTTCTCCTTACGCATCTGTGCGGTATTTCACACCGCATACGCGGA
TCTGCGCAGCACCATGGCCTGAAATAACCTCTGAAAGAGGAACTTGGTTAGGTACCTTCTGAGGCGGAAA
GAACCAGCTGTGGAATGTGTGTCAGTTAGGGTGTGGAAAGTCCCCAGGCTCCCCAGCAGGCAGAAGTATG
CAAAGCATGCATCTCAATTAGTCAGCAACCAGGTGTGGAAAGTCCCCAGGCTCCCCAGCAGGCAGAAGTA
TGCAAAGCATGCATCTCAATTAGTCAGCAACCATAGTCCCGCCCCTAACTCCGCCCATCCCGCCCCTAAC
TCCGCCCAGTTCCGCCCATTCTCCGCCCCATGGCTGACTAATTTTTTTTATTTATGCAGAGGCCGAGGCC
GCCTCGGCCTCTGAGCTATTCCAGAAGTAGTGAGGAGGCTTTTTTGGAGGCCTAGGCTTTTGCAAAAAGC
TTAATTAACTGTTGACAATTAATCATCGGCATAGTATAATACGACAAGGTGAGGAACTAAACCCAGGAGG
CAGATCATGATTGAACAAGATGGATTGCACGCAGGTTCTCCGGCCGCTTGGGTGGAGAGGCTATTCGGCT
ATGACTGGGCACAACAGACAATCGGCTGCTCTGATGCCGCCGTGTTCCGGCTGTCAGCGCAGGGGCGCCC
GGTTCTTTTTGTCAAGACCGACCTGTCCGGTGCCCTGAATGAACTGCAGGACGAGGCAGCGCGGCTATCG
TGGCTGGCCACGACGGGCGTTCCTTGCGCAGCTGTGCTCGACGTTGTCACTGAAGCGGGAAGGGACTGGC
TGCTATTGGGCGAAGTGCCGGGGCAGGATCTCCTGTCATCTCACCTTGCTCCTGCCGAGAAAGTATCCAT
CATGGCTGATGCAATGCGGCGGCTGCATACGCTTGATCCGGCTACCTGCCCATTCGACCACCAAGCGAAA
CATCGCATCGAGCGAGCACGTACTCGGATGGAAGCCGGTCTTGTCGATCAGGATGATCTGGACGAAGAGC
ATCAGGGGCTCGCGCCAGCCGAACTGTTCGCCAGGCTCAAGGCGCGCATGCCCGACGGCGAGGATCTCGT
CGTGACCCATGGCGATGCCTGCTTGCCGAATATCATGGTGGAAAATGGCCGCTTTTCTGGATTCATCGAC
TGTGGCCGGCTGGGTGTGGCGGACCGCTATCAGGACATAGCGTTGGCTACCCGTGATATTGCTGAAGAGC
TTGGCGGCGAATGGGCTGACCGCTTCCTCGTGCTTTACGGTATCGCCGCTCCCGATTCGCAGCGCATCGC
CTTCTATCGCCTTCTTGACGAGTTCTTCTGAGCGGGACTCTGGGGTTCGAAATGACCGACCAAGCGACGC
CCAACCTGCCATCACGATGGCCGCAATAAAATATCTTTATTTTCATTACATCTGTGTGTTGGTTTTTTGT
GTGAATCGATAGCGATAAGGATCCTCTTTGCGCTTGCGTTTTCCCTTGTCCAGATAGCCCAGTAGCTGAC
ATTCATCCGGGGTCAGCACCGTTTCTGCGGACTGGCTTTCTACCCGGTATCAGCTCACTCAAAGGCGGTA
ATACGGTTATCCACAGAATCAGGGGATAACGCAGGAAAGAACATGTGAGCAAAAGGCCAGCAAAAGGCCA
GGAACCGTAAAAAGGCCGCGTTGCTGGCGTTTTTCCATAGGCTCCGCCCCCCTGACGAGCATCACAAAAA
TCGACGCTCAAGTCAGAGGTGGCGAAACCCGACAGGACTATAAAGATACCAGGCGTTTCCCCCTGGAAGC
TCCCTCGTGCGCTCTCCTGTTCCGACCCTGCCGCTTACCGGATACCTGTCCGCCTTTCTCCCTTCGGGAA
GCGTGGCGCTTTCTCATAGCTCACGCTGTAGGTATCTCAGTTCGGTGTAGGTCGTTCGCTCCAAGCTGGG
CTGTGTGCACGAACCCCCCGTTCAGCCCGACCGCTGCGCCTTATCCGGTAACTATCGTCTTGAGTCCAAC
CCGGTAAGACACGACTTATCGCCACTGGCAGCAGCCACTGGTAACAGGATTAGCAGAGCGAGGTATGTAG
GCGGTGCTACAGAGTTCTTGAAGTGGTGGCCTAACTACGGCTACACTAGAAGGACAGTATTTGGTATCTG
CGCTCTGCTGAAGCCAGTTACCTTCGGAAAAAGAGTTGGTAGCTCTTGATCCGGCAAACAAACCACCGCT
GGTAGCGGTGGTTTTTTTGTTTGCAAGCAGCAGATTACGCGCAGAAAAAAAGGATTTCAAGAAGATCCTT
TGATCTTTTCTACGGGGTCTGACGCTCAGTGGAACGAAAACTCACGTTAAGGGATTTTGGTCATGAGATT
ATCAAAAAGGATCTTCACCTAGATCCTTTTATAGTCCGGAAATACAGGAACGCACGCTGGATGGCCCTTC
GCTGGGATGGTGAAACCATGAAAAATGGCAGCTTCAGTGGATTAAGTGGGGGTAATGTGGCCTGTACCCT
CTGGTTGCATAGGTATTCATACGGTTAAAATTTATCAGGCGCGATTGCGGCAGTTTTTCGGGTGGTTTGT
TGCCATTTTTACCTGTCTGCTGCCGTGATCGCGCTGAACGCGTTTTAGCGGTGCGTACAATTAAGGGATT
ATGGTAAATCCACTTACTGTCTGCCCTCGTAGCCATCGAGATAAACCGCAGTACTCCGGCCACGATGCGT
CCGGCGTAGAGGATCGAGATCTTCAATATTGGCCATTAGCCATATTATTCATTGGTTATATAGCATAAAT
CAATATTGGCTATTGGCCATTGCATACGTTGTATCTATATCATAATATGTACATTTATATTGGCTCATGT
CCAATATGACCGCCATGTTGGCATTGATTATTGACTAGTTATTAATAGTAATCAATTACGGGGTCATTAG
TTCATAGCCCATATATGGAGTTCCGCGTTACATAACTTACGGTAAATGGCCCGCCTGGCTGACCGCCCAA
CGACCCCCGCCCATTGACGTCAATAATGACGTATGTTCCCATAGTAACGCCAATAGGGACTTTCCATTGA
CGTCAATGGGTGGAGTATTTACGGTAAACTGCCCACTTGGCAGTACATCAAGTGTATCATATGCCAAGTC
CGCCCCCTATTGACGTCAATGACGGTAAATGGCCCGCCTGGCATTATGCCCAGTACATGACCTTACGGGA
CTTTCCTACTTGGCAGTACATCTACGTATTAGTCATCGCTATTACCATGGTGATGCGGTTTTGGCAGTAC
ACCAATGGGCGTGGATAGCGGTTTGACTCACGGGGATTTCCAAGTCTCCACCCCATTGACGTCAATGGGA
GTTTGTTTTGGCACCAAAATCAACGGGACTTTCCAAAATGTCGTAATAACCCCGCCCCGTTGACGCAAAT
GGGCGGTAGGCGTGTACGGTGGGAGGTCTATATAAGCAGAGCTGGTTTAGTGAACCGTCAGATCACTAGA
AGCTTTATTGCGGTAGTTTATCACAGTTAAATTGCTAACGCAGTCAGTGCTTCTGACACAACAGTCTCGA
ACTTAAGCTGCAGAAGTTGGTCGTGAGGCACTGGGCAGGTAAGTATCAAGGTTACAAGACAGGTTTAAGG
AGACCAATAGAAACTGGGCTTGTCGAGACAGAGAAGACTCTTGCGTTTCTGATAGGCACCTATTGGTCTT
ACTGACATCCACTTTGCCTTTCTCTCCACAGGTGTCCACTCCCAGTTCAATTACAGCTCTTAAGGCTAGA
GTATTAATACGACTCACTATAGGGCTAGCGCTCACCATGGTCTTCACACTCGAAGATTTCGTTGGGGACT
GGCGACAGACAGCCGGCTACAACCTGGACCAAGTCCTTGAACAGGGAGGTGTGTCCAGTTTGTTTCAGAA
TCTCGGGGTGTCCGTAACTCCGATCCAAAGGATTGTCCTGAGCGGTGAAAATGGGCTGAAGATCGACATC
CATGTCATCATCCCGTATGAAGGTCTGAGCGGCGACCAAATGGGCCAGATCGAAAAAATTTTTAAGGTGG
TGTACCCTGTGGATGATCATCACTTTAAGGTGATCCTGCACTATGGCACACTGGTAATCGACGGGGTTAC
GCCGAACATGATCGACTATTTCGGACGGCCGTATGAAGGCATCGCCGTGTTCGACGGCAAAAAGATCACT
GTAACAGGGACCCTGTGGAACGGCAACAAAATTATCGACGAGCGCCTGATCAACCCCGACGGCTCCCTGC
TGTTCCGAGTAACCATCAACGGAGTGACCGGCTGGCGGCTGTGCGAACGCATTCTGGCGGGCTCGAGCGG
CGCGATCGCCATGGCCAGCTCCTCGGACAGTGAAGATGACAGTTTCATGGCTGTGGACCAGGAAGAAACT
GTGCTGGAAGGGACAATGGATCAAGATGAGGAGCCCCACCCAGTATTGGAGGCTGAGGAGACTAGACATA
ATAGGTCCATGTCGGAGCTGCCAGAAGAGGTTTTGGAGTATATCCTGTCCTTTCTCTCACCGTATCAGGA
ACACAAAACTGCGGCCCTTGTCTGCAAACAGTGGTATCGACTTATCAAAGGTGTAGCCCATCAGTGTTAT
CATGGTTTCATGAAGGCTGTCCAGGAAGGAAACATTCAGTGGGAGAGCCGTACCTATCCTTATCCTGGAA
CCCCAATCACTCAGCGCTTCTCGCACAGTGCATGCTATTATGATGCTAATCAGTCTATGTATGTGTTTGG
AGGCTGTACCCAGAGCAGCTGCAATGCTGCTTTCAATGACCTCTGGAGACTTGACCTAAACAGCAAAGAG
TGGATCCGACCTTTGGCTTCAGGGTCCTATCCTTCCCCCAAAGCTGGAGCAACTCTGGTCGTGTACAAGG
ACTTGCTAGTGCTGTTTGGTGGCTGGACGCGGCCAAGCCCTTATCCC
