>Addgene plasmid #236995 | NanoLuc-FBXO42 Vector | depositor partial sequence | sequence record 470783 | NanoLuc-FBXO42 Vector sequence 2168 bps
GCGATCGCCATGGCCAGCTCCTCGGACAGTGAAGATGACAGTTTCATGGCTGTGGACCAGGAAGAAACTG
TGCTGGAAGGGACAATGGATCAAGATGAGGAGCCCCACCCAGTATTGGAGGCTGAGGAGACTAGACATAA
TAGGTCCATGTCGGAGCTGCCAGAAGAGGTTTTGGAGTATATCCTGTCCTTTCTCTCACCGTATCAGGAA
CACAAAACTGCGGCCCTTGTCTGCAAACAGTGGTATCGACTTATCAAAGGTGTAGCCCATCAGTGTTATC
ATGGTTTCATGAAGGCTGTCCAGGAAGGAAACATTCAGTGGGAGAGCCGTACCTATCCTTATCCTGGAAC
CCCAATCACTCAGCGCTTCTCGCACAGTGCATGCTATTATGATGCTAATCAGTCTATGTATGTGTTTGGA
GGCTGTACCCAGAGCAGCTGCAATGCTGCTTTCAATGACCTCTGGAGACTTGACCTAAACAGCAAAGAGT
GGATCCGACCTTTGGCTTCAGGGTCCTATCCTTCCCCCAAAGCTGGAGCAACTCTGGTCGTGTACAAGGA
CTTGCTAGTGCTGTTTGGTGGCTGGACGCGGCCAAGCCCTTATCCCCTACACCAGCCAGAGAGATTCTTT
GATGAAATACACACTTACTCACCCTCTAAAAATTGGTGGAACTGCATTGTGACAACCCATGGGCCACCTC
CCATGGCTGGCCACTCCTCCTGTGTGATAGATGATAAAATGATTGTCTTTGGTGGCTCTTTAGGATCCCG
GCAAATGAGCAATGATGTCTGGGTCCTTGACCTTGAGCAGTGGGCGTGGTCCAAGCCGAACATCTCTGGC
CCCAGTCCTCATCCTCGAGGTGGCCAATCTCAGATTGTCATAGATGATGCAACTATCTTAATCCTCGGAG
GGTGTGGCGGTCCCAATGCTCTATTCAAGGATGCTTGGTTGTTGCACATGCATTCTGGTCCTTGGGCCTG
GCAGCCACTCAAGGTAGAAAATGAAGAGCATGGGGCCCCAGAACTGTGGTGCCATCCAGCTTGCCGGGTG
GGACAGTGTGTGGTGGTCTTCAGCCAGGCTCCTAGTGGGAGAGCCCCACTCAGCCCCAGTTTGAACTCTC
GCCCATCACCTATCAGTGCCACTCCTCCAGCTCTCGTTCCTGAAACCCGAGAGTACCGCTCTCAGTCTCC
AGTAAGAAGCATGGATGAAGCTCCTTGTGTTAACGGCCGCTGGGGAACACTGAGACCCAGGGCTCAAAGG
CAGACTCCTTCAGGTTCCCGGGAAGGGAGCCTTTCCCCAGCCAGAGGAGACGGCTCTCCTATCCTCAATG
GTGGGAGTTTGTCTCCAGGAACGGCAGCTGTGGGTGGCTCTTCTTTGGACAGTCCTGTACAGGCCATATC
TCCAAGTACTCCATCTGCTCCTGAAGGATACGACCTGAAAATAGGACTTTCTTTGGCCCCCCGACGAGGA
TCACTACCAGATCAGAAAGATCTGAGATTAGGATCCATAGATCTGAATTGGGATCTGAAACCCGCTTCCA
GTAGTAATCCCATGGATGGCATGGACAATAGGACAGTTGGGGGAAGTATGAGACACCCTCCTGAACAGAC
AAATGGTGTGCATACCCCACCTCACGTGGCCAGTGCCCTTGCAGGGGCCGTCTCCCCAGGTGCCCTGCGT
CGGAGTCTGGAAGCCATCAAAGCGATGTCCTCCAAAGGCCCCTCGGCCTCTGCAGCACTAAGTCCTCCTC
TTGGGTCTTCTCCAGGCTCTCCTGGGAGCCAGAGTTTGAGCAGTGGAGAAACAGTGCCCATCCCTCGCCC
AGGGCCTGCCCAAGGAGATGGACATTCCTTACCTCCCATTGCTCGCCGCCTGGGCCACCACCCTCCACAG
TCCCTAAATGTTGGCAAACCCCTATACCAGAGTATGAACTGCAAGCCCATGCAGATGTACGTGCTGGACA
TTAAAGACACCAAGGAGAAGGGGCGGGTCAAATGGAAAGTATTTAATAGCAGTTCTGTGGTTGGACCTCC
TGAAACCAGCCTGCATACCGTGGTACAAGGCAGGGGTGAACTCATCATATTTGGAGGACTCATGGACAAG
AAACAGAATGTGAAGTACTATCCAAAAACAAACGCCTTGTACTTTGTACGAGCAAAGAGAGTTTAAAC
